Addgene plasmid #89234: pAcrF2
Purpose: Plasmid contains the gene for anti-CRISPR protein AcrF2 (gene 30 from bacteriophage D3112), with N-terminal 6his tag and TEV protease cleavage site
Depositing lab: Blake Wiedenheft. Publication: Structure Reveals Mechanisms of Viral Suppressors that Intercept a CRISPR RNA-Guided Surveillance Complex. Chowdhury S, Carter J, Rollins MF, Golden SM, Jackson RN, Hoffmann C, Nosaka L, Bondy-Denomy J, Maxwell KL, Davidson AR, Fischer ER, Lander GC, Wiedenheft B. Cell. 2017 Mar 23;169(1):47-57.e11. doi: 10.1016/j.cell.2017.03.012. PubMed 28340349.
Backbone
  Vector backbone: p15TV-L
Growth in bacteria
  Bacterial resistance: Ampicillin, 100 μg/mL
  Growth temperature: 37°C
  Growth strain: DH5alpha
  Copy number: Unknown
Gene/Insert
  Gene/Insert name: AcrF2 (alt name: Gene 30 from bacteriophage D3112)
  GenBank ID: UniProt: Q6TM72
  Tag / fusion protein: 6xHis-TEV (N terminal on backbone)
Resource information
  A portion of this plasmid was derived from a plasmid made by: Joseph Bondy-Denomy (University of California San Francisco ) and Alan Davidson (University of Toronto)
Terms and licenses: Academic/Nonprofit Terms; Industry Terms: Not Available to Industry
How to cite: pAcrF2 was a gift from Blake Wiedenheft (Addgene plasmid # 89234 ; http://n2t.net/addgene:89234 ; RRID:Addgene_89234)
