[The description below was written by a language model from this plasmid's Addgene catalogue record and pLannotate feature annotations shown in this document.]
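Description:
pAcrF2 is a bacterial expression plasmid built on the p15TV-L backbone, a pET-style T7 vector, and carries the gene for the anti-CRISPR protein AcrF2 (gene 30 of Pseudomonas bacteriophage D3112). The sequenced plasmid is about 6 kb. It replicates in E. coli from a ColE1/pMB1-type origin accompanied by the pBR322 bom region and the rop gene, which moderates copy number; the catalogue entry lists copy number as unknown. Selection is by ampicillin through the β-lactamase gene under its own promoter. Several short tetracycline-resistance fragments and a tet promoter appear in the annotation, but these are non-functional remnants of the pBR322 lineage rather than a usable marker.

The expression cassette consists of a T7 promoter immediately followed by a lac operator, the T7 gene 10 ribosome binding site, an N-terminal 6xHis tag and TEV protease cleavage site supplied by the backbone (picked up by the annotation software as a partial match to a composite His/TEV tag), the roughly 270 bp AcrF2 open reading frame, and a T7 terminator. A small fragment annotated downstream of the insert as a T7 gene 10B-derived solubility tag is probably residual vector sequence; the record does not describe any C-terminal fusion. A plasmid-borne lacI gene with its own promoter supplies repressor, so transcription is held off until induction with IPTG in a host that provides T7 RNA polymerase.

This design supports overproduction of AcrF2, purification by metal affinity, and removal of the His tag with TEV protease. AcrF2 allows the phage to evade type I-F CRISPR-Cas immunity, and the associated publication concerns structural studies of viral suppressors that intercept a CRISPR RNA-guided surveillance complex.
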