Features (pLannotate 1.2.2; 20 found; start..end, strand, type, name):
      1..19      +  promoter       T7 promoter: promoter for bacteriophage T7 RNA polymerase
     20..44      +  protein_bind   lac operator: The lac repressor binds to the lac operator to inhibit transcription in E. coli. This inhibition can be relieved by adding lactose or isopropyl-β-D-thiogalactopyranoside (IPTG). lac repressor encoded by lacI
     59..81      +  RBS            RBS: efficient ribosome binding site from bacteriophage T7 gene 10 (Olins and Rangwala, 1989)
    100..116     +  CDS            capTEV™ (fragment): composite tag for in vivo biotinylation, TEV protease cleavage, and 6xHis tagging
    169..438     +  CDS            orf30: ACR30_BPD31 - Experimental evidence at protein level: Swiss-Prot protein existence level 1. Allows the phage to evade the CRISPR/Cas system type I-F. From Pseudomonas phage D3112 (Bacteriophage D3112).
    474..523     +  CDS            SET1 (fragment): solubility-enhancement tag derived from T7 phage gene 10B
    531..578     +  terminator     T7 terminator: transcription terminator for bacteriophage T7 RNA polymerase
    601..705     -  CDS            TcR (fragment): tetracycline efflux protein; tet; confers resistance to tetracycline
    753..781     -  promoter       tet promoter: E. coli promoter for tetracycline efflux protein gene
    894..998     +  promoter       AmpR promoter: bla
    999..1859    +  CDS            AmpR: β-lactamase; bla; confers resistance to ampicillin, carbenicillin, and related antibiotics
   2030..2618    +  rep_origin     ori: high-copy-number ColE1/pMB1/pBR322/pUC origin of replication
   2804..2943    -  misc_feature   bom: basis of mobility region from pBR322
   3045..3236    -  CDS            rop: Rop protein, which maintains plasmids at low copy number; rop
   3253..3633    +  CDS            YPB1_ECOLX: Protein predicted: Swiss-Prot protein existence level 4. From Escherichia coli.
   3875..4499    -  CDS            TcR (fragment): tetracycline efflux protein; tet; confers resistance to tetracycline
   4514..4535    -  protein_bind   CAP binding site: CAP binding activates transcription in the presence of cAMP. E. coli catabolite activator protein
   4548..5630    -  CDS            lacI: lac repressor; lacI; The lac repressor binds to the lac operator to inhibit transcription in E. coli. This inhibition can be relieved by adding lactose or isopropyl-β-D-thiogalactopyranoside (IPTG).
   5631..5708    -  promoter       lacI promoter: lacI
   5716..5995    -  CDS            TcR (fragment): tetracycline efflux protein; tet; confers resistance to tetracycline
>Addgene plasmid #89234 | pAcrF2 | addgene full sequence | sequence record 177169 | Addgene NGS Result
TAATACGACTCACTATAGGGGAATTGTGAGCGGATAACAATTCCCCTCTAGAAATAATTTTGTTTAACTT
TAAGAAGGAGATATACCATGGGCAGCAGCCATCATCATCATCATCACAGCAGCGGCAGAGAAAACTTGTA
TTTCCAGGGCATGACTAAGACCGCACAAATGATCGCTCAGCAGCACAAAGATACTGTCGCAGCGTGCGAA
GCCGCCGAAGCCATCGCTATCGCTAAAGATCAGGTATGGGATGGCGAGGGCTATACCAAGTACACGTTCG
ACGACAACAGCGTCCTGATCCAGTCGGGCACTACTCAGTATGCGATGGATGCCGACGACGCAGACAGCAT
CAAAGGCTATGCGGACTGGCTGGACGATGAGGCTCGCTCCGCCGAAGCGTCGGAGATCGAGCGCCTGCTT
GAATCGGTCGAGGAGGAGTGATGACGAAGCTTGCGGCCGCACTCGAGGATCCGGCTGCTAACAAAGCCCG
AAAGGAAGCTGAGTTGGCTGCTGCCACCGCTGAGCAATAACTAGCATAACCCCTTGGGGCCTCTAAACGG
GTCTTGAGGGGTTTTTTGCTGAAAGGAGGAACTATATCCGGATATCCCGCAAGAGGCCCGGCAGTACCGG
CATAACCAAGCCTATGCCTACAGCATCCAGGGTGACGGTGCCGAGGATGACGATGAGCGCATTGTTAGAT
TTCATACACGGTGCCTGACTGCGTTAGCAATTTAACTGTGATAAACTACCGCATTAAAGCTTATCGATGA
TAAGCTGTCAAACATGAGAATTCTTGAAGACGAAAGGGCCTCGTGATACGCCTATTTTTATAGGTTAATG
TCATGATAATAATGGTTTCTTAGACGTCAGGTGGCACTTTTCGGGGAAATGTGCGCGGAACCCCTATTTG
TTTATTTTTCTAAATACATTCAAATATGTATCCGCTCATGAGACAATAACCCTGATAAATGCTTCAATAA
TATTGAAAAAGGAAGAGTATGAGTATTCAACATTTCCGTGTCGCCCTTATTCCCTTTTTTGCGGCATTTT
GCCTTCCTGTTTTTGCTCACCCAGAAACGCTGGTGAAAGTAAAAGATGCTGAAGATCAGTTGGGTGCACG
AGTGGGTTACATCGAACTGGATCTCAACAGCGGTAAGATCCTTGAGAGTTTTCGCCCCGAAGAACGTTTT
CCAATGATGAGCACTTTTAAAGTTCTGCTATGTGGCGCGGTATTATCCCGTGTTGACGCCGGGCAAGAGC
AACTCGGTCGCCGCATACACTATTCTCAGAATGACTTGGTTGAGTACTCACCAGTCACAGAAAAGCATCT
TACGGATGGCATGACAGTAAGAGAATTATGCAGTGCTGCCATAACCATGAGTGATAACACTGCGGCCAAC
TTACTTCTGACAACGATCGGAGGACCGAAGGAGCTAACCGCTTTTTTGCACAACATGGGGGATCATGTAA
CTCGCCTTGATCGTTGGGAACCGGAGCTGAATGAAGCCATACCAAACGACGAGCGTGACACCACGATGCC
TGCAGCAATGGCAACAACGTTGCGCAAACTATTAACTGGCGAACTACTTACTCTAGCTTCCCGGCAACAA
TTAATAGACTGGATGGAGGCGGATAAAGTTGCAGGACCACTTCTGCGCTCGGCCCTTCCGGCTGGCTGGT
TTATTGCTGATAAATCTGGAGCCGGTGAGCGTGGGTCTCGCGGTATCATTGCAGCACTGGGGCCAGATGG
TAAGCCCTCCCGTATCGTAGTTATCTACACGACGGGGAGTCAGGCAACTATGGATGAACGAAATAGACAG
ATCGCTGAGATAGGTGCCTCACTGATTAAGCATTGGTAACTGTCAGACCAAGTTTACTCATATATACTTT
AGATTGATTTAAAACTTCATTTTTAATTTAAAAGGATCTAGGTGAAGATCCTTTTTGATAATCTCATGAC
CAAAATCCCTTAACGTGAGTTTTCGTTCCACTGAGCGTCAGACCCCGTAGAAAAGATCAAAGGATCTTCT
TGAGATCCTTTTTTTCTGCGCGTAATCTGCTGCTTGCAAACAAAAAAACCACCGCTACCAGCGGTGGTTT
GTTTGCCGGATCAAGAGCTACCAACTCTTTTTCCGAAGGTAACTGGCTTCAGCAGAGCGCAGATACCAAA
TACTGTCCTTCTAGTGTAGCCGTAGTTAGGCCACCACTTCAAGAACTCTGTAGCACCGCCTACATACCTC
GCTCTGCTAATCCTGTTACCAGTGGCTGCTGCCAGTGGCGATAAGTCGTGTCTTACCGGGTTGGACTCAA
GACGATAGTTACCGGATAAGGCGCAGCGGTCGGGCTGAACGGGGGGTTCGTGCACACAGCCCAGCTTGGA
GCGAACGACCTACACCGAACTGAGATACCTACAGCGTGAGCTATGAGAAAGCGCCACGCTTCCCGAAGGG
AGAAAGGCGGACAGGTATCCGGTAAGCGGCAGGGTCGGAACAGGAGAGCGCACGAGGGAGCTTCCAGGGG
GAAACGCCTGGTATCTTTATAGTCCTGTCGGGTTTCGCCACCTCTGACTTGAGCGTCGATTTTTGTGATG
CTCGTCAGGGGGGCGGAGCCTATGGAAAAACGCCAGCAACGCGGCCTTTTTACGGTTCCTGGCCTTTTGC
TGGCCTTTTGCTCACATGTTCTTTCCTGCGTTATCCCCTGATTCTGTGGATAACCGTATTACCGCCTTTG
AGTGAGCTGATACCGCTCGCCGCAGCCGAACGACCGAGCGCAGCGAGTCAGTGAGCGAGGAAGCGGAAGA
GCGCCTGATGCGGTATTTTCTCCTTACGCATCTGTGCGGTATTTCACACCGCAATGGTGCACTCTCAGTA
CAATCTGCTCTGATGCCGCATAGTTAAGCCAGTATACACTCCGCTATCGCTACGTGACTGGGTCATGGCT
GCGCCCCGACACCCGCCAACACCCGCTGACGCGCCCTGACGGGCTTGTCTGCTCCCGGCATCCGCTTACA
GACAAGCTGTGACCGTCTCCGGGAGCTGCATGTGTCAGAGGTTTTCACCGTCATCACCGAAACGCGCGAG
GCAGCTGCGGTAAAGCTCATCAGCGTGGTCGTGAAGCGATTCACAGATGTCTGCCTGTTCATCCGCGTCC
AGCTCGTTGAGTTTCTCCAGAAGCGTTAATGTCTGGCTTCTGATAAAGCGGGCCATGTTAAGGGCGGTTT
TTTCCTGTTTGGTCACTGATGCCTCCGTGTAAGGGGGATTTCTGTTCATGGGGGTAATGATACCGATGAA
ACGAGAGAGGATGCTCACGATACGGGTTACTGATGATGAACATGCCCGGTTACTGGAACGTTGTGAGGGT
AAACAACTGGCGGTATGGATGCGGCGGGACCAGAGAAAAATCACTCAGGGTCAATGCCAGCGCTTCGTTA
ATACAGATGTAGGTGTTCCACAGGGTAGCCAGCAGCATCCTGCGATGCAGATCCGGAACATAATGGTGCA
GGGCGCTGACTTCCGCGTTTCCAGACTTTACGAAACACGGAAACCGAAGACCATTCATGTTGTTGCTCAG
GTCGCAGACGTTTTGCAGCAGCAGTCGCTTCACGTTCGCTCGCGTATCGGTGATTCATTCTGCTAACCAG
TAAGGCAACCCCGCCAGCCTAGCCGGGTCCTCAACGACAGGAGCACGATCATGCGCACCCGTGGCCAGGA
CCCAACGCTGCCCGAGATGCGCCGCGTGCGGCTGCTGGAGATGGCGGACGCGATGGATATGTTCTGCCAA
GGGTTGGTTTGCGCATTCACAGTTCTCCGCAAGAATTGATTGGCTCCAATTCTTGGAGTGGTGAATCCGT
TAGCGAGGTGCCGCCGGCTTCCATTCAGGTCGAGGTGGCCCGGCTCCATGCACCGCGACGCAACGCGGGG
AGGCAGACAAGGTATAGGGCGGCGCCTACAATCCATGCCAACCCGTTCCATGTGCTCGCCGAGGCGGCAT
AAATCGCCGTGACGATCAGCGGTCCAATGATCGAAGTTAGGCTGGTAAGAGCCGCGAGCGATCCTTGAAG
CTGTCCCTGATGGTCGTCATCTACCTGCCTGGACAGCATGGCCTGCAACGCGGGCATCCCGATGCCGCCG
GAAGCGAGAAGAATCATAATGGGGAAGGCCATCCAGCCTCGCGTCGCGAACGCCAGCAAGACGTAGCCCA
GCGCGTCGGCCGCCATGCCGGCGATAATGGCCTGCTTCTCGCCGAAACGTTTGGTGGCGGGACCAGTGAC
GAAGGCTTGAGCGAGGGCGTGCAAGATTCCGAATACCGCAAGCGACAGGCCGATCATCGTCGCGCTCCAG
CGAAAGCGGTCCTCGCCGAAAATGACCCAGAGCGCTGCCGGCACCTGTCCTACGAGTTGCATGATAAAGA
AGACAGTCATAAGTGCGGCGACGATAGTCATGCCCCGCGCCCACCGGAAGGAGCTGACTGGGTTGAAGGC
TCTCAAGGGCATCGGTCGAGATCCCGGTGCCTAATGAGTGAGCTAACTTACATTAATTGCGTTGCGCTCA
CTGCCCGCTTTCCAGTCGGGAAACCTGTCGTGCCAGCTGCATTAATGAATCGGCCAACGCGCGGGGAGAG
GCGGTTTGCGTATTGGGCGCCAGGGTGGTTTTTCTTTTCACCAGTGAGACGGGCAACAGCTGATTGCCCT
TCACCGCCTGGCCCTGAGAGAGTTGCAGCAAGCGGTCCACGCTGGTTTGCCCCAGCAGGCGAAAATCCTG
TTTGATGGTGGTTAACGGCGGGATATAACATGAGCTGTCTTCGGTATCGTCGTATCCCACTACCGAGATA
TCCGCACCAACGCGCAGCCCGGACTCGGTAATGGCGCGCATTGCGCCCAGCGCCATCTGATCGTTGGCAA
CCAGCATCGCAGTGGGAACGATGCCCTCATTCAGCATTTGCATGGTTTGTTGAAAACCGGACATGGCACT
CCAGTCGCCTTCCCGTTCCGCTATCGGCTGAATTTGATTGCGAGTGAGATATTTATGCCAGCCAGCCAGA
CGCAGACGCGCCGAGACAGAACTTAATGGGCCCGCTAACAGCGCGATTTGCTGGTGACCCAATGCGACCA
GATGCTCCACGCCCAGTCGCGTACCGTCTTCATGGGAGAAAATAATACTGTTGATGGGTGTCTGGTCAGA
GACATCAAGAAATAACGCCGGAACATTAGTGCAGGCAGCTTCCACAGCAATGGCATCCTGGTCATCCAGC
GGATAGTTAATGATCAGCCCACTGACGCGTTGCGCGAGAAGATTGTGCACCGCCGCTTTACAGGCTTCGA
CGCCGCTTCGTTCTACCATCGACACCACCACGCTGGCACCCAGTTGATCGGCGCGAGATTTAATCGCCGC
GACAATTTGCGACGGCGCGTGCAGGGCCAGACTGGAGGTGGCAACGCCAATCAGCAACGACTGTTTGCCC
GCCAGTTGTTGTGCCACGCGGTTGGGAATGTAATTCAGCTCCGCCATCGCCGCTTCCACTTTTTCCCGCG
TTTTCGCAGAAACGTGGCTGGCCTGGTTCACCACGCGGGAAACGGTCTGATAAGAGACACCGGCATACTC
TGCGACATCGTATAACGTTACTGGTTTCACATTCACCACCCTGAATTGACTCTCTTCCGGGCGCTATCAT
GCCATACCGCGAAAGGTTTTGCGCCATTCGATGGTGTCCGGGATCTCGACGCTCTCCCTTATGCGACTCC
TGCATTAGGAAGCAGCCCAGTAGTAGGTTGAGGCCGTTGAGCACCGCCGCCGCAAGGAATGGTGCATGCA
AGGAGATGGCGCCCAACAGTCCCCCGGCCACGGGGCCTGCCACCATACCCACGCCGAAACAAGCGCTCAT
GAGCCCGAAGTGGCGAGCCCGATCTTCCCCATCGGTGATGTCGGCGATATAGGCGCCAGCAACCGCACCT
GTGGCGCCGGTGATGCCGGCCACGATGCGTCCGGCGTAGAGGATCGAGATCTCGATCCCGCGAAAT
